Addgene plasmid #86829: pCDNA3.1 (-) + codon optimized Brn3a
Purpose: mammalian expression of the transcription factor Brn3a
Depositing lab: Carl Novina. Depositing organization: Dana-Farber Cancer Institute. Publication: The lncRNA SLNCR1 Mediates Melanoma Invasion through a Conserved SRA1-like Region. Schmidt K, Joyce CE, Buquicchio F, Brown A, Ritz J, Distel RJ, Yoon CH, Novina CD. Cell Rep. 2016 May 31;15(9):2025-37. doi: 10.1016/j.celrep.2016.04.018. Epub 2016 May 19. PubMed 27210747.
Backbone
  Vector backbone: pCDNA3.1 (-)
  Vector type: Mammalian Expression
  Selectable markers: Neomycin (select with G418)
Growth in bacteria
  Bacterial resistance: Ampicillin, 100 μg/mL
  Growth temperature: 37°C
  Growth strain: DH5alpha
  Copy number: High Copy
Gene/Insert
  Gene/Insert name: Brn3a (alt name: POU4F1)
  Species: H. sapiens (human)
  Entrez Gene: POU4F1 (a.k.a. ATITHS, BRN3A, Oct-T1, RDC-1, brn-3A)
  Promoter: CMV
  Cloning method: Restriction Enzyme; 5′ cloning site EcoRI (not destroyed); 3′ cloning site HindIII (not destroyed)
  Sequencing primers: 5′ T7; 3′ BGHR
Terms and licenses: Academic/Nonprofit Terms; Industry Terms: Not Available to Industry
Depositor comments: The wild-type sequence of Brn3a was codon optimized to allow for gene synthesis of gene.
How to cite: pCDNA3.1 (-) + codon optimized Brn3a was a gift from Carl Novina (Addgene plasmid # 86829 ; http://n2t.net/addgene:86829 ; RRID:Addgene_86829)
