[The description below was written by a language model from this plasmid's Addgene catalogue record and pLannotate feature annotations shown in this document.]
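Description:
pCDNA3.1 (-) + codon optimized Brn3a is a mammalian expression plasmid built on the pCDNA3.1 (-) backbone for producing the human POU-domain transcription factor Brn3a (POU4F1) in cultured cells. The sequenced plasmid is 6,674 nt. In bacteria it is maintained at high copy through a ColE1/pUC-type origin and selected with ampicillin via the β-lactamase gene and its own promoter. An f1 origin is also present, a standard backbone element that allows single-stranded DNA production.

The payload is a POU4F1 open reading frame of about 1.26 kb, inserted between EcoRI and HindIII sites that both remain intact. According to the depositor, the wild-type sequence was codon optimized so that the gene could be made by synthesis, so the nucleotide sequence differs from the native gene. The annotation still matches the coding region to human POU4F1 protein. Transcription is driven by the CMV immediate-early enhancer and promoter, which span the numbering origin of the circular map, and is terminated by the bovine growth hormone polyadenylation signal. A T7 promoter lies between the CMV promoter and the insert; it serves as a sequencing primer site and could support in vitro transcription. No epitope tags or reporters are annotated.

A separate cassette, consisting of the SV40 early promoter, the neomycin phosphotransferase gene and the SV40 poly(A) signal, permits G418 selection of stably transfected cells. Several short annotated fragments (HIV-1 LTR, ble, lacI, bom and a second small SV40 promoter piece) are probably backbone remnants or partial similarity hits rather than functional elements. The plasmid is associated with a study of a long noncoding RNA in melanoma invasion.
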