Features (pLannotate 1.2.2; 20 found; start..end, strand, type, name):
      1..204     +  promoter       CMV promoter: human cytomegalovirus (CMV) immediate early promoter
    200..233     +  LTR            5' LTR (truncated) (fragment): truncated 5' long terminal repeat (LTR) from HIV-1
    249..267     +  promoter       T7 promoter: promoter for bacteriophage T7 RNA polymerase
    346..1602    +  CDS            POU4F1: PO4F1_HUMAN - Also known as BRN3A, RDC1 From Homo sapiens (Human).
   1657..1881    +  polyA_signal   bGH poly(A) signal: bovine growth hormone polyadenylation signal
   1885..1906    +  promoter       SV40 promoter (fragment): SV40 enhancer and early promoter
   1927..2355    +  rep_origin     f1 ori (sequence partly withheld): f1 bacteriophage origin of replication; arrow indicates direction of (+) strand synthesis
   2369..2698    +  promoter       SV40 promoter: SV40 enhancer and early promoter
   2765..3556    +  CDS            neo: KKA2_KLEPN - Also known as kan, nptII. Experimental evidence at protein level: Swiss-Prot protein existence level 1. Resistance to kanamycin, neomycin, paromomycin, ribostamycin, butirosin and gentamicin B. From Klebsiella pneumoniae.
   3580..3738    +  CDS            ble (fragment): BLE_KLEPN - Experimental evidence at protein level: Swiss-Prot protein existence level 1. Binding protein with a strong affinity to the bleomycin family of antibiotics. Binds to CL990; an antimitotic-antibiotic compound. From Klebsiella pneumoniae.
   3733..3854    +  polyA_signal   SV40 poly(A) signal: SV40 polyadenylation signal
   3927..3943    -  protein_bind   lac operator: The lac repressor binds to the lac operator to inhibit transcription in E. coli. This inhibition can be relieved by adding lactose or isopropyl-β-D-thiogalactopyranoside (IPTG). lac repressor encoded by lacI
   3951..3981    -  promoter       lac promoter: promoter for the E. coli lac operon
   3996..4017    -  protein_bind   CAP binding site: CAP binding activates transcription in the presence of cAMP. E. coli catabolite activator protein
   4030..4122    -  CDS            lacI (fragment): lac repressor; lacI; The lac repressor binds to the lac operator to inhibit transcription in E. coli. This inhibition can be relieved by adding lactose or isopropyl-β-D-thiogalactopyranoside (IPTG).
   4305..4893    -  rep_origin     ori: high-copy-number ColE1/pMB1/pBR322/pUC origin of replication
   5064..5924    -  CDS            AmpR: β-lactamase; bla; confers resistance to ampicillin, carbenicillin, and related antibiotics
   5925..6029    -  promoter       AmpR promoter: bla
   6088..6140    -  misc_feature   bom (fragment): basis of mobility region from pBR322
   6295..6674    +  enhancer       CMV enhancer: human cytomegalovirus immediate early enhancer
>Addgene plasmid #86829 | pCDNA3.1 (-) + codon optimized Brn3a | addgene full sequence | sequence record 173345 | Addgene NGS Result
GTGATGCGGTTTTGGCAGTACATCAATGGGCGTGGATAGCGGTTTGACTCACGGGGATTTCCAAGTCTCC
ACCCCATTGACGTCAATGGGAGTTTGTTTTGGCACCAAAATCAACGGGACTTTCCAAAATGTCGTAACAA
CTCCGCCCCATTGACGCAAATGGGCGGTAGGCGTGTACGGTGGGAGGTCTATATAAGCAGAGCTCTCTGG
CTAACTAGAGAACCCACTGCTTACTGGCTTATCGAAATTAATACGACTCACTATAGGGAGACCCAAGCTG
GCTAGCGTTTAAACGGGCCCTCTAGACTCGAGCGGCCGCCACTGTGCTGGATATCTGCAGAATTCATGAT
GTCTATGAACTCTAAGCAGCCTCACTTTGCAATGCACCCAACACTGCCAGAGCACAAGTACCCTAGCCTG
CACTCATCTTCTGAGGCAATTAGACGCGCTTGTCTCCCTACTCCTCCCCTCCAGTCAAATCTGTTCGCAT
CACTCGACGAGACACTCCTGGCAAGGGCAGAGGCCCTCGCCGCTGTGGACATTGCCGTGTCCCAGGGAAA
GTCTCACCCGTTTAAGCCCGACGCTACATACCACACTATGAACTCAGTGCCATGTACATCAACTTCAACC
GTGCCTCTCGCACACCACCACCACCACCACCACCACCACCAGGCTTTAGAACCCGGCGATCTCCTGGATC
ACATTTCTAGCCCATCTCTGGCTCTGATGGCCGGGGCAGGTGGAGCCGGAGCAGCTGCGGGCGGTGGCGG
AGCACACGATGGACCCGGCGGCGGCGGTGGACCTGGCGGTGGCGGCGGACCTGGAGGCGGCCCCGGTGGA
GGCGGAGGAGGTGGGCCTGGCGGCGGAGGCGGCGGGCCCGGCGGAGGACTCCTGGGAGGTTCTGCACACC
CTCACCCCCACATGCACTCTCTGGGACACCTGTCCCACCCAGCAGCAGCTGCTGCTATGAATATGCCTTC
AGGACTGCCTCACCCCGGACTCGTCGCCGCCGCAGCACACCACGGGGCAGCTGCTGCTGCCGCCGCCGCG
GCTGCCGGACAGGTGGCCGCCGCAAGCGCCGCAGCTGCCGTCGTCGGCGCCGCTGGACTGGCTTCTATTT
GTGATTCCGATACCGATCCACGCGAATTGGAGGCTTTCGCTGAGCGGTTTAAGCAGAGACGGATTAAGCT
CGGAGTGACACAGGCCGACGTCGGGTCCGCACTGGCTAACCTCAAGATTCCCGGCGTCGGGTCACTGTCA
CAGTCTACTATTTGTAGGTTTGAGTCACTGACTCTGTCTCACAACAATATGATTGCCCTCAAGCCAATCC
TCCAGGCATGGCTCGAAGAAGCTGAGGGCGCTCAGCGCGAGAAGATGAATAAGCCAGAACTCTTTAATGG
GGGCGAGAAGAAGAGAAAGAGAACTTCCATTGCTGCTCCTGAGAAGCGGTCCTTAGAGGCCTACTTCGCA
GTCCAGCCAAGACCTTCATCCGAGAAGATTGCTGCTATTGCTGAGAAGCTCGATCTCAAGAAGAACGTGG
TGCGCGTGTGGTTTTGTAATCAGAGACAGAAGCAGAAGCGCATGAAGTTTAGCGCTACATACTAACTCGA
GTAAGTATCCCGGGAAGCTTAAGTTTAAACCGCTGATCAGCCTCGACTGTGCCTTCTAGTTGCCAGCCAT
CTGTTGTTTGCCCCTCCCCCGTGCCTTCCTTGACCCTGGAAGGTGCCACTCCCACTGTCCTTTCCTAATA
AAATGAGGAAATTGCATCGCATTGTCTGAGTAGGTGTCATTCTATTCTGGGGGGTGGGGTGGGGCAGGAC
AGCAAGGGGGAGGATTGGGAAGACAATAGCAGGCATGCTGGGGATGCGGTGGGCTCTATGGCTTCTGAGG
CGGAAAGAACCAGCTGGGGCTCTAGGGGGTATCCCC
[124 nt withheld, positions 1927-2050]
C
[91 nt withheld, positions 2052-2142]
A
[49 nt withheld, positions 2144-2192]
CCTTTGACGTTGGAGTCCACGTTCTTT
[37 nt withheld, positions 2220-2256]
ACCCTATCTCGGTCTATTCTTTTGATTTATAAGGGATTTTGCCGATTTCGGCCTATTGGTTAAAAAATGA
GCTGATTTAACAAAAATTTAACGCGAATTAATTCTGTGGAATGTGTGTCAGTTAGGGTGTGGAAAGTCCC
CAGGCTCCCCAGCAGGCAGAAGTATGCAAAGCATGCATCTCAATTAGTCAGCAACCAGGTGTGGAAAGTC
CCCAGGCTCCCCAGCAGGCAGAAGTATGCAAAGCATGCATCTCAATTAGTCAGCAACCATAGTCCCGCCC
CTAACTCCGCCCATCCCGCCCCTAACTCCGCCCAGTTCCGCCCATTCTCCGCCCCATGGCTGACTAATTT
TTTTTATTTATGCAGAGGCCGAGGCCGCCTCTGCCTCTGAGCTATTCCAGAAGTAGTGAGGAGGCTTTTT
TGGAGGCCTAGGCTTTTGCAAAAAGCTCCCGGGAGCTTGTATATCCATTTTCGGATCTGATCAAGAGACA
GGATGAGGATCGTTTCGCATGATTGAACAAGATGGATTGCACGCAGGTTCTCCGGCCGCTTGGGTGGAGA
GGCTATTCGGCTATGACTGGGCACAACAGACAATCGGCTGCTCTGATGCCGCCGTGTTCCGGCTGTCAGC
GCAGGGGCGCCCGGTTCTTTTTGTCAAGACCGACCTGTCCGGTGCCCTGAATGAACTGCAGGACGAGGCA
GCGCGGCTATCGTGGCTGGCCACGACGGGCGTTCCTTGCGCAGCTGTGCTCGACGTTGTCACTGAAGCGG
GAAGGGACTGGCTGCTATTGGGCGAAGTGCCGGGGCAGGATCTCCTGTCATCTCACCTTGCTCCTGCCGA
GAAAGTATCCATCATGGCTGATGCAATGCGGCGGCTGCATACGCTTGATCCGGCTACCTGCCCATTCGAC
CACCAAGCGAAACATCGCATCGAGCGAGCACGTACTCGGATGGAAGCCGGTCTTGTCGATCAGGATGATC
TGGACGAAGAGCATCAGGGGCTCGCGCCAGCCGAACTGTTCGCCAGGCTCAAGGCGCGCATGCCCGACGG
CGAGGATCTCGTCGTGACCCATGGCGATGCCTGCTTGCCGAATATCATGGTGGAAAATGGCCGCTTTTCT
GGATTCATCGACTGTGGCCGGCTGGGTGTGGCGGACCGCTATCAGGACATAGCGTTGGCTACCCGTGATA
TTGCTGAAGAGCTTGGCGGCGAATGGGCTGACCGCTTCCTCGTGCTTTACGGTATCGCCGCTCCCGATTC
GCAGCGCATCGCCTTCTATCGCCTTCTTGACGAGTTCTTCTGAGCGGGACTCTGGGGTTCGAAATGACCG
ACCAAGCGACGCCCAACCTGCCATCACGAGATTTCGATTCCACCGCCGCCTTCTATGAAAGGTTGGGCTT
CGGAATCGTTTTCCGGGACGCCGGCTGGATGATCCTCCAGCGCGGGGATCTCATGCTGGAGTTCTTCGCC
CACCCCAACTTGTTTATTGCAGCTTATAATGGTTACAAATAAAGCAATAGCATCACAAATTTCACAAATA
AAGCATTTTTTTCACTGCATTCTAGTTGTGGTTTGTCCAAACTCATCAATGTATCTTATCATGTCTGTAT
ACCGTCGACCTCTAGCTAGAGCTTGGCGTAATCATGGTCATAGCTGTTTCCTGTGTGAAATTGTTATCCG
CTCACAATTCCACACAACATACGAGCCGGAAGCATAAAGTGTAAAGCCTGGGGTGCCTAATGAGTGAGCT
AACTCACATTAATTGCGTTGCGCTCACTGCCCGCTTTCCAGTCGGGAAACCTGTCGTGCCAGCTGCATTA
ATGAATCGGCCAACGCGCGGGGAGAGGCGGTTTGCGTATTGGGCGCTCTTCCGCTTCCTCGCTCACTGAC
TCGCTGCGCTCGGTCGTTCGGCTGCGGCGAGCGGTATCAGCTCACTCAAAGGCGGTAATACGGTTATCCA
CAGAATCAGGGGATAACGCAGGAAAGAACATGTGAGCAAAAGGCCAGCAAAAGGCCAGGAACCGTAAAAA
GGCCGCGTTGCTGGCGTTTTTCCATAGGCTCCGCCCCCCTGACGAGCATCACAAAAATCGACGCTCAAGT
CAGAGGTGGCGAAACCCGACAGGACTATAAAGATACCAGGCGTTTCCCCCTGGAAGCTCCCTCGTGCGCT
CTCCTGTTCCGACCCTGCCGCTTACCGGATACCTGTCCGCCTTTCTCCCTTCGGGAAGCGTGGCGCTTTC
TCATAGCTCACGCTGTAGGTATCTCAGTTCGGTGTAGGTCGTTCGCTCCAAGCTGGGCTGTGTGCACGAA
CCCCCCGTTCAGCCCGACCGCTGCGCCTTATCCGGTAACTATCGTCTTGAGTCCAACCCGGTAAGACACG
ACTTATCGCCACTGGCAGCAGCCACTGGTAACAGGATTAGCAGAGCGAGGTATGTAGGCGGTGCTACAGA
GTTCTTGAAGTGGTGGCCTAACTACGGCTACACTAGAAGAACAGTATTTGGTATCTGCGCTCTGCTGAAG
CCAGTTACCTTCGGAAAAAGAGTTGGTAGCTCTTGATCCGGCAAACAAACCACCGCTGGTAGCGGTGGTT
TTTTTGTTTGCAAGCAGCAGATTACGCGCAGAAAAAAAGGATCTCAAGAAGATCCTTTGATCTTTTCTAC
GGGGTCTGACGCTCAGTGGAACGAAAACTCACGTTAAGGGATTTTGGTCATGAGATTATCAAAAAGGATC
TTCACCTAGATCCTTTTAAATTAAAAATGAAGTTTTAAATCAATCTAAAGTATATATGAGTAAACTTGGT
CTGACAGTTACCAATGCTTAATCAGTGAGGCACCTATCTCAGCGATCTGTCTATTTCGTTCATCCATAGT
TGCCTGACTCCCCGTCGTGTAGATAACTACGATACGGGAGGGCTTACCATCTGGCCCCAGTGCTGCAATG
ATACCGCGAGACCCACGCTCACCGGCTCCAGATTTATCAGCAATAAACCAGCCAGCCGGAAGGGCCGAGC
GCAGAAGTGGTCCTGCAACTTTATCCGCCTCCATCCAGTCTATTAATTGTTGCCGGGAAGCTAGAGTAAG
TAGTTCGCCAGTTAATAGTTTGCGCAACGTTGTTGCCATTGCTACAGGCATCGTGGTGTCACGCTCGTCG
TTTGGTATGGCTTCATTCAGCTCCGGTTCCCAACGATCAAGGCGAGTTACATGATCCCCCATGTTGTGCA
AAAAAGCGGTTAGCTCCTTCGGTCCTCCGATCGTTGTCAGAAGTAAGTTGGCCGCAGTGTTATCACTCAT
GGTTATGGCAGCACTGCATAATTCTCTTACTGTCATGCCATCCGTAAGATGCTTTTCTGTGACTGGTGAG
TACTCAACCAAGTCATTCTGAGAATAGTGTATGCGGCGACCGAGTTGCTCTTGCCCGGCGTCAATACGGG
ATAATACCGCGCCACATAGCAGAACTTTAAAAGTGCTCATCATTGGAAAACGTTCTTCGGGGCGAAAACT
CTCAAGGATCTTACCGCTGTTGAGATCCAGTTCGATGTAACCCACTCGTGCACCCAACTGATCTTCAGCA
TCTTTTACTTTCACCAGCGTTTCTGGGTGAGCAAAAACAGGAAGGCAAAATGCCGCAAAAAAGGGAATAA
GGGCGACACGGAAATGTTGAATACTCATACTCTTCCTTTTTCAATATTATTGAAGCATTTATCAGGGTTA
TTGTCTCATGAGCGGATACATATTTGAATGTATTTAGAAAAATAAACAAATAGGGGTTCCGCGCACATTT
CCCCGAAAAGTGCCACCTGACGTCGACGGATCGGGAGATCTCCCGATCCCCTATGGTGCACTCTCAGTAC
AATCTGCTCTGATGCCGCATAGTTAAGCCAGTATCTGCTCCCTGCTTGTGTGTTGGAGGTCGCTGAGTAG
TGCGCGAGCAAAATTTAAGCTACAACAAGGCAAGGCTTGACCGACAATTGCATGAAGAATCTGCTTAGGG
TTAGGCGTTTTGCGCTGCTTCGCGATGTACGGGCCAGATATACGCGTTGACATTGATTATTGACTAGTTA
TTAATAGTAATCAATTACGGGGTCATTAGTTCATAGCCCATATATGGAGTTCCGCGTTACATAACTTACG
GTAAATGGCCCGCCTGGCTGACCGCCCAACGACCCCCGCCCATTGACGTCAATAATGACGTATGTTCCCA
TAGTAACGCCAATAGGGACTTTCCATTGACGTCAATGGGTGGAGTATTTACGGTAAACTGCCCACTTGGC
AGTACATCAAGTGTATCATATGCCAAGTACGCCCCCTATTGACGTCAATGACGGTAAATGGCCCGCCTGG
CATTATGCCCAGTACATGACCTTATGGGACTTTCCTACTTGGCAGTACATCTACGTATTAGTCATCGCTA
TTACCATG
